Addgene plasmid #138402: pBFv-nosP-Cas9
Purpose: Expresses Cas9 in the germline of Drosophila
Depositing lab: Shu Kondo. Depositing organization: National Institute of Genetics. Publication: Highly improved gene targeting by germline-specific Cas9 expression in Drosophila. Kondo S, Ueda R. Genetics. 2013 Nov;195(3):715-21. doi: 10.1534/genetics.113.156737. Epub 2013 Sep 3. PubMed 24002648.
Backbone
  Vector backbone: pBluescriptII SK (+)
  Vector type: Insect Expression
  Selectable markers: vermilion (expression very weak)
Growth in bacteria
  Bacterial resistance: Ampicillin, 100 μg/mL
  Growth temperature: 37°C
  Growth strain: DH5alpha
  Copy number: High Copy
Gene/Insert
  Gene/Insert name: Cas9-NLS
Terms and licenses: Academic/Nonprofit Terms; Industry Terms: Not Available to Industry
How to cite: pBFv-nosP-Cas9 was a gift from Shu Kondo (Addgene plasmid # 138402 ; http://n2t.net/addgene:138402 ; RRID:Addgene_138402)
