[The description below was written by a language model from this plasmid's Addgene catalogue record and pLannotate feature annotations shown in this document.]
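Description:
pBFv-nosP-Cas9 is a Drosophila transgenesis and expression plasmid built on pBluescriptII SK (+) and designed to express Cas9 in the fly germline. In E. coli it is maintained as a high-copy plasmid through the ColE1/pUC-type origin and selected with ampicillin via the β-lactamase gene. The usual pBluescript remnants are also present: an f1 origin, T3 and T7 promoters, lac promoter/operator elements, a lacZα fragment and pieces of the multiple cloning site.

The payload is the Streptococcus pyogenes Cas9 coding sequence, recorded in the catalogue as Cas9-NLS, meaning it carries a nuclear localisation signal, although the NLS is not annotated separately in the feature table. Directly downstream of the coding sequence lies the nanos 3' UTR translation control element, which normally restricts translation of nanos mRNA. The plasmid name indicates a nanos (nos) promoter, and the roughly 1.1 kb of unannotated sequence upstream of Cas9 would be a plausible location for it, but the promoter itself is not annotated. Together, nos regulatory sequences flanking the gene would account for the germline-restricted expression described in the record.

For making transgenic flies, the plasmid carries a φC31 attB site, which allows integrase-mediated insertion into a genomic attP landing site. It also carries a vermilion eye-colour marker for identifying transformants, whose expression the record notes is very weak. A short annotated match to human TIMM44 spanning the sequence origin is probably a spurious similarity hit rather than a designed element. Flies carrying this transgene supply Cas9 in germ cells for CRISPR-based gene targeting and heritable mutagenesis.
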