Features (pLannotate 1.2.2; 18 found; start..end, strand, type, name):
   1167..1185    -  misc_feature   MCS (fragment): pBluescript multiple cloning site
   1204..5307    +  CDS            cas9: CAS9_STRP1 - Also known as csn1 From Streptococcus pyogenes serotype M1.
   5383..5446    +  ncRNA          nos TCE: Accession: RF00161 - Nanos 3' UTR translation control element
   6379..6397    -  promoter       T3 promoter: promoter for bacteriophage T3 RNA polymerase
   6440..6462    -  protein_bind   lac operator (fragment): The lac repressor binds to the lac operator to inhibit transcription in E. coli. This inhibition can be relieved by adding lactose or isopropyl-β-D-thiogalactopyranoside (IPTG). lac repressor encoded by lacI
   6466..6496    -  promoter       lac promoter: promoter for the E. coli lac operon
   6511..6532    -  protein_bind   CAP binding site: CAP binding activates transcription in the presence of cAMP. E. coli catabolite activator protein
   6545..6637    -  CDS            lacI (fragment): lac repressor; lacI; The lac repressor binds to the lac operator to inhibit transcription in E. coli. This inhibition can be relieved by adding lactose or isopropyl-β-D-thiogalactopyranoside (IPTG).
   6820..7408    -  rep_origin     ori: high-copy-number ColE1/pMB1/pBR322/pUC origin of replication
   7579..8439    -  CDS            AmpR: β-lactamase; bla; confers resistance to ampicillin, carbenicillin, and related antibiotics
   8440..8544    -  promoter       AmpR promoter: bla
   8597..9025    -  rep_origin     f1 ori (sequence partly withheld): f1 bacteriophage origin of replication; arrow indicates direction of (+) strand synthesis
   9030..9185    -  CDS            lacZα (fragment): LacZα fragment of β-galactosidase; lacZ fragment
   9193..9211    +  promoter       T7 promoter: promoter for bacteriophage T7 RNA polymerase
   9419..9488    -  protein_bind   attB: attB site for the φC31 integrase (Groth et al., 2000) phage φC31 integrase
   9688..11181   -  CDS            vermilion (fragment): tryptophan oxygenase selectable marker, required to synthesize the brown eye pigment in Drosophila
  11400..11418   -  misc_feature   MCS (fragment): pBluescript multiple cloning site
  11427..66      -  CDS            TIMM44 (fragment) (across the origin): TIM44_HUMAN - Also known as MIMT44, TIM44. Experimental evidence at protein level: Swiss-Prot protein existence level 1. Essential component of the PAM complex, a complex required for the translocation of transit peptide-containing proteins from the inner membrane into the mitochondrial matrix in an ATP-dependent manner (By similarity). Recruits mitochondrial HSP70 to drive protein translocation into the matrix using ATP as an energy source (By similarity). From Homo sapiens (Human).
>Addgene plasmid #138402 | pBFv-nosP-Cas9 | addgene full sequence | sequence record 275227 | Addgene NGS Result
GTTGTCGAAGAACTGCGAGAAGAAGCCGGCCCTGCGACCTGGCGCACTATAAAAGCGGGGCTGCGGAGTA
AAGTCATGACTTAGGCCGGTTGCGCCATGGGGTTTTATGAGCCAAACTCTAACCTGCTGCTGCTGCAGGT
TCTGCGAGGCCTGCTGGCACGTGAAGAGACAGGCGCGATCCCGCACAAGGGCAGCTATTCTGTACTGCAA
GGAGAAAAAATCATTGAAAGCTTCGACCGTTTTAACCTCGAAATATGCACATGTAAGGACGGATGTGAGC
GAACGCCAGTGATGACCGGGATCAGAGGTAACCTACCATGGTGGGGATTAGGTGACCGTTCGCAGGTAGT
TTGATCGGAGCGAATGTTCGGGGGGTCTGGCGTCAGAGGCTCTAAACTTTATGTAATTCCTGCCGCGAAA
CACGCACGTATCAAGCAGTCAGCTGTTCTCTTCGTTCAGCGCGCGCCGGTGTTGCAAAACGAGCGCTCTT
CGCCGGCGGTGGCTCGTGCGATAGTTCGTTTTGTCGGTAATCCGATGTTGCCGCGCCGATATCATGTGAT
GTTGTCACAGTGCGCGAAATTCGAATGGTGGTGTGCAGTGATTGTGTTGTGACGGCGAGTGGCGCGTGTG
GGTGCTTAGTTTTGGGAGATGTTTTCGTATTTTTTTGTTGATAACTCAGGCTTTGTTGCTGTGTTGTAGT
ACTATTTTCCATTGCGCGGTGTCCAGCTTTTAATTAGTGGCACATATTCTTAGCAAGTAAAAATTATTTT
GCATACTATTAAATTTCTTATAAATTATTTTCTAAAATTAAGTTTACCTTTTCAATTTTACTAAAAATAT
CGATATATTTATTATCGCTGGAAAACTACATTATTCCACCTCTAAGCAAGAACCGTTAGTTGGCGCGTAG
CTTTACCACAAAATTCCTGGAATTGCCGTACGCTTCGCAGTTGTTTCAAGTTGTCTAAGGGACATACGAT
TTTTTTTGCCTCTGCGTCACGATTTTAACCCAAAAGCGAGTTTAGTTACATGTACATTATTATTAGATAA
AGAAGTATCGCGAATACTTCAGTTGAATAAACTGTGCTTGGTTTTTGGGTGAGGATTTGTGGAAAGTAGA
GTGCGCGATAACCGTAACTTTCGACCCGGATTTTCGCCGGCGCGCCGGATCCACTAGTTCTAGAGGATCG
AACCCTTGCCACCATGGACAAGAAGTACTCCATTGGGCTCGATATCGGCACAAACAGCGTCGGCTGGGCC
GTCATTACGGACGAGTACAAGGTGCCGAGCAAAAAATTCAAAGTTCTGGGCAATACCGATCGCCACAGCA
TAAAGAAGAACCTCATTGGCGCCCTCCTGTTCGACTCCGGGGAGACGGCCGAAGCCACGCGGCTCAAAAG
AACAGCACGGCGCAGATATACCCGCAGAAAGAATCGGATCTGCTACCTGCAGGAGATCTTTAGTAATGAG
ATGGCTAAGGTGGATGACTCTTTCTTCCATAGGCTGGAGGAGTCCTTTTTGGTGGAGGAGGATAAAAAGC
ACGAGCGCCACCCAATCTTTGGCAATATCGTGGACGAGGTGGCGTACCATGAAAAGTACCCAACCATATA
TCATCTGAGGAAGAAGCTTGTAGACAGTACTGATAAGGCTGACTTGCGGTTGATCTATCTCGCGCTGGCG
CATATGATCAAATTTCGGGGACACTTCCTCATCGAGGGGGACCTGAACCCAGACAACAGCGATGTCGACA
AACTCTTTATCCAACTGGTTCAGACTTACAATCAGCTTTTCGAAGAGAACCCGATCAACGCATCCGGAGT
TGACGCCAAAGCAATCCTGAGCGCTAGGCTGTCCAAATCCCGGCGGCTCGAAAACCTCATCGCACAGCTC
CCTGGGGAGAAGAAGAACGGCCTGTTTGGTAATCTTATCGCCCTGTCACTCGGGCTGACCCCCAACTTTA
AATCTAACTTCGACCTGGCCGAAGATGCCAAGCTTCAACTGAGCAAAGACACCTACGATGATGATCTCGA
CAATCTGCTGGCCCAGATCGGCGACCAGTACGCAGACCTTTTTTTGGCGGCAAAGAACCTGTCAGACGCC
ATTCTGCTGAGTGATATTCTGCGAGTGAACACGGAGATCACCAAAGCTCCGCTGAGCGCTAGTATGATCA
AGCGCTATGATGAGCACCACCAAGACTTGACTTTGCTGAAGGCCCTTGTCAGACAGCAACTGCCTGAGAA
GTACAAGGAAATTTTCTTCGATCAGTCTAAAAATGGCTACGCCGGATACATTGACGGCGGAGCAAGCCAG
GAGGAATTTTACAAATTTATTAAGCCCATCTTGGAAAAAATGGACGGCACCGAGGAGCTGCTGGTAAAGC
TTAACAGAGAAGATCTGTTGCGCAAACAGCGCACTTTCGACAATGGAAGCATCCCCCACCAGATTCACCT
GGGCGAACTGCACGCTATCCTCAGGCGGCAAGAGGATTTCTACCCCTTTTTGAAAGATAACAGGGAAAAG
ATTGAGAAAATCCTCACATTTCGGATACCCTACTATGTAGGCCCCCTCGCCCGGGGAAATTCCAGATTCG
CGTGGATGACTCGCAAATCAGAAGAGACCATCACTCCCTGGAACTTCGAGGAAGTCGTGGATAAGGGGGC
CTCTGCCCAGTCCTTCATCGAAAGGATGACTAACTTTGATAAAAATCTGCCTAACGAAAAGGTGCTTCCT
AAACACTCTCTGCTGTACGAGTACTTCACAGTTTATAACGAGCTCACCAAGGTCAAATACGTCACAGAAG
GGATGAGAAAGCCAGCATTCCTGTCTGGAGAGCAGAAGAAAGCTATCGTGGACCTCCTCTTCAAGACGAA
CCGGAAAGTTACCGTGAAACAGCTCAAAGAAGACTATTTCAAAAAGATTGAATGTTTCGACTCTGTTGAA
ATCAGCGGAGTGGAGGATCGCTTCAACGCATCCCTGGGAACGTATCACGATCTCCTGAAAATCATTAAAG
ACAAGGACTTCCTGGACAATGAGGAGAACGAGGACATTCTTGAGGACATTGTCCTCACCCTTACGTTGTT
TGAAGATAGGGAGATGATTGAAGAACGCTTGAAAACTTACGCTCATCTCTTCGACGACAAAGTCATGAAA
CAGCTCAAGAGGCGCCGATATACAGGATGGGGGCGGCTGTCAAGAAAACTGATCAATGGGATCCGAGACA
AGCAGAGTGGAAAGACAATCCTGGATTTTCTTAAGTCCGATGGATTTGCCAACCGGAACTTCATGCAGTT
GATCCATGATGACTCTCTCACCTTTAAGGAGGACATCCAGAAAGCACAAGTTTCTGGCCAGGGGGACAGT
CTTCACGAGCACATCGCTAATCTTGCAGGTAGCCCAGCTATCAAAAAGGGAATACTGCAGACCGTTAAGG
TCGTGGATGAACTCGTCAAAGTAATGGGAAGGCATAAGCCCGAGAATATCGTTATCGAGATGGCCCGAGA
GAACCAAACTACCCAGAAGGGACAGAAGAACAGTAGGGAAAGGATGAAGAGGATTGAAGAGGGTATAAAA
GAACTGGGGTCCCAAATCCTTAAGGAACACCCAGTTGAAAACACCCAGCTTCAGAATGAGAAGCTCTACC
TGTACTACCTGCAGAACGGCAGGGACATGTACGTGGATCAGGAACTGGACATCAATCGGCTCTCCGACTA
CGACGTGGATCATATCGTGCCCCAGTCTTTTCTCAAAGATGATTCTATTGATAATAAAGTGTTGACAAGA
TCCGATAAAAATAGAGGGAAGAGTGATAACGTCCCCTCAGAAGAAGTTGTCAAGAAAATGAAAAATTATT
GGCGGCAGCTGCTGAACGCCAAACTGATCACACAACGGAAGTTCGATAATCTGACTAAGGCTGAACGAGG
TGGCCTGTCTGAGTTGGATAAAGCCGGCTTCATCAAAAGGCAGCTTGTTGAGACACGCCAGATCACCAAG
CACGTGGCCCAAATTCTCGATTCACGCATGAACACCAAGTACGATGAAAATGACAAACTGATTCGAGAGG
TGAAAGTTATTACTCTGAAGTCTAAGCTGGTCTCAGATTTCAGAAAGGACTTTCAGTTTTATAAGGTGAG
AGAGATCAACAATTACCACCATGCGCATGATGCCTACCTGAATGCAGTGGTAGGCACTGCACTTATCAAA
AAATATCCCAAGCTTGAATCTGAATTTGTTTACGGAGACTATAAAGTGTACGATGTTAGGAAAATGATCG
CAAAGTCTGAGCAGGAAATAGGCAAGGCCACCGCTAAGTACTTCTTTTACAGCAATATTATGAATTTTTT
CAAGACCGAGATTACACTGGCCAATGGAGAGATTCGGAAGCGACCACTTATCGAAACAAACGGAGAAACA
GGAGAAATCGTGTGGGACAAGGGTAGGGATTTCGCGACAGTCCGGAAGGTCCTGTCCATGCCGCAGGTGA
ACATCGTTAAAAAGACCGAAGTACAGACCGGAGGCTTCTCCAAGGAAAGTATCCTCCCGAAAAGGAACAG
CGACAAGCTGATCGCACGCAAAAAAGATTGGGACCCCAAGAAATACGGCGGATTCGATTCTCCTACAGTC
GCTTACAGTGTACTGGTTGTGGCCAAAGTGGAGAAAGGGAAGTCTAAAAAACTCAAAAGCGTCAAGGAAC
TGCTGGGCATCACAATCATGGAGCGATCAAGCTTCGAAAAAAACCCCATCGACTTTCTCGAGGCGAAAGG
ATATAAAGAGGTCAAAAAAGACCTCATCATTAAGCTTCCCAAGTACTCTCTCTTTGAGCTTGAAAACGGC
CGGAAACGAATGCTCGCTAGTGCGGGCGAGCTGCAGAAAGGTAACGAGCTGGCACTGCCCTCTAAATACG
TTAATTTCTTGTATCTGGCCAGCCACTATGAAAAGCTCAAAGGGTCTCCCGAAGATAATGAGCAGAAGCA
GCTGTTCGTGGAACAACACAAACACTACCTTGATGAGATCATCGAGCAAATAAGCGAATTCTCCAAAAGA
GTGATCCTCGCCGACGCTAACCTCGATAAGGTGCTTTCTGCTTACAATAAGCACAGGGATAAGCCCATCA
GGGAGCAGGCAGAAAACATTATCCACTTGTTTACTCTGACCAACTTGGGCGCGCCTGCAGCCTTCAAGTA
CTTCGACACCACCATAGACAGAAAGCGGTACACCTCTACAAAGGAGGTCCTGGACGCCACACTGATTCAT
CAGTCAATTACGGGGCTCTATGAAACAAGAATCGACCTCTCTCAGCTCGGTGGAGACAGCAGGGCTGACC
CCAAGAAGAAGAGGAAGGTGTGAAAGGGTTCGATCCCTACCGGTGAGAGGGCGAATCCAGCTCTGGAGCA
GAGGCTCTGGCAGCTTTTGCAGCGTTTATATAACATGAAATATATATACGCATTCCGATCAAAGCTGGGT
TAACCAGATAGATAGATAGTAACGTTTAAATAGCGCCTGGCGCGTTCGATTTTAAAGAGATTTAGAGCGT
TATCCCGTGCCTATAGATCTTATAGTATAGACAACGAACGATCACTCAAATCCAAGTCAATAATTCAAGA
ATTTATGTCTGTTTCTGTGAAAGGGAAACTAATTTTGTTAAAGAAGACTTACAATATCGTAATACTTGTT
CAATCGTCGTGGCCGATAGAAATATCTTACAATCCGAAAGTTGATGAATGGAATTGGTCTGCAACTGGTC
GCCTTCATTTCGTAAAATGTTCGCTTGCGGCCGAAAAATTTCGATATATCTACAATTGATCTACAATCTT
TACTAAATTTTGAAAAAGGAACACTTTGAATTTCGAACTGTCAATCGTATCATTAGAATTTAATCTAAAT
TTAAATCTTGCTAAAGGAAATAGCAAGGAACACTTTCGTCGTCGGCTACGCATTCATTGTAAAATTTTAA
ATTTTGACATTCCGCACTTTTTGATAGATAAGCGAAGAGTATTTTTATTACATGTATCGCAAGTATTCAT
TTCAACACACATATCTATATATATATATATATATATATGTTATATATTTATTCAATTTTGTTTACCATTG
ATCAATTTTTCACACATGAAACAACCGCCAGCATTATATAATTTTTTTATTTTTTTAAAAAATGTGTACA
CATATTCTGAAAATGAAAAATTCAATGGCTCGAGTGCCAAATAAAGAAATGGTTACAATTTAAGGAAACA
AATGTCCTTCTTGCGTTTGAAACAACTAATCCTTTTCGCCCTCGCGGCGTTTCTCGAAAAGGGCCAGGAA
GATGCCATCGCATGCACTTGGCTTTCCACCGTTGGTATCGATTCTCTGGGACGATGAGTCGAGCTCCAGC
TTTTGTTCCCTTTAGTGAGGGTTAATTGCGCGCTTGGCGTAATCATGGTCATAGCTGTTTCCTGTGTGAA
ATTGTTATCCGCTCACAATTCCACACAACATACGAGCCGGAAGCATAAAGTGTAAAGCCTGGGGTGCCTA
ATGAGTGAGCTAACTCACATTAATTGCGTTGCGCTCACTGCCCGCTTTCCAGTCGGGAAACCTGTCGTGC
CAGCTGCATTAATGAATCGGCCAACGCGCGGGGAGAGGCGGTTTGCGTATTGGGCGCTCTTCCGCTTCCT
CGCTCACTGACTCGCTGCGCTCGGTCGTTCGGCTGCGGCGAGCGGTATCAGCTCACTCAAAGGCGGTAAT
ACGGTTATCCACAGAATCAGGGGATAACGCAGGAAAGAACATGTGAGCAAAAGGCCAGCAAAAGGCCAGG
AACCGTAAAAAGGCCGCGTTGCTGGCGTTTTTCCATAGGCTCCGCCCCCCTGACGAGCATCACAAAAATC
GACGCTCAAGTCAGAGGTGGCGAAACCCGACAGGACTATAAAGATACCAGGCGTTTCCCCCTGGAAGCTC
CCTCGTGCGCTCTCCTGTTCCGACCCTGCCGCTTACCGGATACCTGTCCGCCTTTCTCCCTTCGGGAAGC
GTGGCGCTTTCTCATAGCTCACGCTGTAGGTATCTCAGTTCGGTGTAGGTCGTTCGCTCCAAGCTGGGCT
GTGTGCACGAACCCCCCGTTCAGCCCGACCGCTGCGCCTTATCCGGTAACTATCGTCTTGAGTCCAACCC
GGTAAGACACGACTTATCGCCACTGGCAGCAGCCACTGGTAACAGGATTAGCAGAGCGAGGTATGTAGGC
GGTGCTACAGAGTTCTTGAAGTGGTGGCCTAACTACGGCTACACTAGAAGAACAGTATTTGGTATCTGCG
CTCTGCTGAAGCCAGTTACCTTCGGAAAAAGAGTTGGTAGCTCTTGATCCGGCAAACAAACCACCGCTGG
TAGCGGTGGTTTTTTTGTTTGCAAGCAGCAGATTACGCGCAGAAAAAAAGGATCTCAAGAAGATCCTTTG
ATCTTTTCTACGGGGTCTGACGCTCAGTGGAACGAAAACTCACGTTAAGGGATTTTGGTCATGAGATTAT
CAAAAAGGATCTTCACCTAGATCCTTTTAAATTAAAAATGAAGTTTTAAATCAATCTAAAGTATATATGA
GTAAACTTGGTCTGACAGTTACCAATGCTTAATCAGTGAGGCACCTATCTCAGCGATCTGTCTATTTCGT
TCATCCATAGTTGCCTGACTCCCCGTCGTGTAGATAACTACGATACGGGAGGGCTTACCATCTGGCCCCA
GTGCTGCAATGATACCGCGAGACCCACGCTCACCGGCTCCAGATTTATCAGCAATAAACCAGCCAGCCGG
AAGGGCCGAGCGCAGAAGTGGTCCTGCAACTTTATCCGCCTCCATCCAGTCTATTAATTGTTGCCGGGAA
GCTAGAGTAAGTAGTTCGCCAGTTAATAGTTTGCGCAACGTTGTTGCCATTGCTACAGGCATCGTGGTGT
CACGCTCGTCGTTTGGTATGGCTTCATTCAGCTCCGGTTCCCAACGATCAAGGCGAGTTACATGATCCCC
CATGTTGTGCAAAAAAGCGGTTAGCTCCTTCGGTCCTCCGATCGTTGTCAGAAGTAAGTTGGCCGCAGTG
TTATCACTCATGGTTATGGCAGCACTGCATAATTCTCTTACTGTCATGCCATCCGTAAGATGCTTTTCTG
TGACTGGTGAGTACTCAACCAAGTCATTCTGAGAATAGTGTATGCGGCGACCGAGTTGCTCTTGCCCGGC
GTCAATACGGGATAATACCGCGCCACATAGCAGAACTTTAAAAGTGCTCATCATTGGAAAACGTTCTTCG
GGGCGAAAACTCTCAAGGATCTTACCGCTGTTGAGATCCAGTTCGATGTAACCCACTCGTGCACCCAACT
GATCTTCAGCATCTTTTACTTTCACCAGCGTTTCTGGGTGAGCAAAAACAGGAAGGCAAAATGCCGCAAA
AAAGGGAATAAGGGCGACACGGAAATGTTGAATACTCATACTCTTCCTTTTTCAATATTATTGAAGCATT
TATCAGGGTTATTGTCTCATGAGCGGATACATATTTGAATGTATTTAGAAAAATAAACAAATAGGGGTTC
CGCGCACATTTCCCCGAAAAGTGCCACCTAAATTGTAAGCGTTAATATTTTGTTAAAATTCGCGTTAAAT
TTTTGTTAAATCAGCTCATTTTTTAACCAATAGGCCGAAATCGGCAAAATCCCTTATAAATCAAAAGAAT
AGACCGAGATAGGGT
[37 nt withheld, positions 8696-8732]
AAAGAACGTGGACTCCAACGTCAAAGG
[49 nt withheld, positions 8760-8808]
T
[91 nt withheld, positions 8810-8900]
G
[124 nt withheld, positions 8902-9025]
CCCATTCGCCATTCAGGCTGCGCAACTGTTGGGAAGGGCGATCGGTGCGGGCCTCTTCGCTATTACGCCA
GCTGGCGAAAGGGGGATGTGCTGCAAGGCGATTAAGTTGGGTAACGCCAGGGTTTTCCCAGTCACGACGT
TGTAAAACGACGGCCAGTGAGCGCGCGTAATACGACTCACTATAGGGCGAATTGGGTACCTCGACATGCC
CGCCGTGACCGTCGAGAACCCGCTGACGCTGCCCCGCGTATCCGCACCCGCCGACGCCGTCGCACGTCCC
GTGCTCACCGTGACCACCGCGCCCAGCGGTTTCGAGGGCGAGGGCTTCCCGGTGCGCCGCGCGTTCGCCG
GGATCAACTACCGCCACCTCGACCCGTTCATCATGATGGACCAGATGGGTGAGGTGGAGTACGCGCCCGG
GGAGCCCAAGGGCACGCCCTGGCACCCGCACCGCGGCTTCGAGACCGTGACCTACATCGTCGACAAGCTT
GGATTTATTTTGTTATGTTATATGTATTATATGTCAGACATAAAGAAAAGGAACACATCAAATGTGATAA
CAAAGACTAAACAAGTAATTTTATTACACCAAAACGACAAAACAGTAGGCAGAACAAACAACGCATAGCC
AAACATTGACGAATTGGATACCCTGCCGATTGTCAGACACTTTTGTTGATCAGTTTCTTGCGAATGGTCT
CGTCCAGCGGTGGAATCGCCTCGCGGGGAATCAGAAAAGTGGACAGATTGAACAGATCCAGAAACACCTT
GTACCGATCACTGAAACCAAAAAAAAACAAAGGGAGAACAGTTTGAGTTCATTGATCCCCGATATAATCA
CATCTGCGATGATCACCTGAGAGTGGAGCGCAGATATTGATATCCAGACGAGCCACCAGTGCCCAACTGT
TGGGATCCAATCATGCGTTGCACCATGATCACGTGATTGTCTGCGGCGGGAATAGAAAGTATTTGGTTAG
GAAAACCAGTCTTAAACATAAGATATATTTATAAAAGAGTATCAAAGAATGCAATACTTACATCTCCACT
TGGTTATTAACGAGTCGATGTCCATGAGCAGGGTGAGCAACTGGTGTGGTTGGCTGAACCTGGGTTCATC
CCTATAGAAGGTGATCATGATGGCTCCCTGAAGGGCACGATGGCTAAACCGGCGATCCCCACGACGCACC
AGTGCATCGTGCACTGCCGGATCAAAGATGGAGCGATACACCTCGCGTCGCTTCTCAATGTCCATGAGGC
GGTAGTTTTTCGCCTTCTCCACGGGCTCCTCCATGGCGCTCTGTACCTGCGCCTCCAGGAATCGATCGAC
GCTCTCCTGAAACTTGGCCCAGAAGTTGAAGCCACTCTCCTCCAGTCCGGGCGTCCTCTCCAGCCATCGC
TGCACTAGCTCCAGTAGCGAGGGATCTTTCTCCGAGTTGCGAATCGAGTTCCGCGCCTCCTCGTCGCTAA
AGACATCCGAGTACTTCTGGTTGTATCTCACCCGCTGCTCTGTCAGAACTCCCAGCTTGTTCTCGATCAA
ACGGAACTGCAGCGACTGAAAACCAGATGCGGGTGCCAGGTACTTGCGGAAGTCCATGAAGTCTAGCGGG
GTCATGGTCTCCAGAATGGGCACTTGGTCCACCAGGAGCTGTACAAAGGAAGTTATAAACGGATTTTGGT
AAGAGATTCAGAAAGCACTCACTTTTAGAATCAGAACCACTCGGTTCAGTCGCTTGACAATCTCCAGCGT
CTTGGTTTCATCGATGACCTCTGCATCCAACATGTCTCGTATGGAGTCGAACTCAAAGATGATCTGCTTG
AACCAAAGCTCGTAGGCTGTGGCGAAGGTACTTAAATGCCATTGAGTGTTGTCATCAAAGTTGTAAACCT
ACTCACCCTGGTGCGTGATGATGAACAGATGCTCATCGTGCACGGGTCGCTTGTCCTCCTCGGACAGCAT
ACACTGGGCATCCAGCAGTTTGTCCAGCATCAGATACTCTCCATAGATTTTGCCCACTTCCGTGGTTAAT
GGCACCGCCGAATCATCGTGATCGTTTCTGTATGGGTTTGAATTGAATCGCAGAACTGAAGATCGATTGG
CATTCCTGGACAGCACGTGCTGGTGCTCACCCGTTTCCTGCATAGGGACAGCTCATGGTGCACAGCTCAG
ATCAGATCGTGACTCCTCGAGCGGCGGATGCTGGCGAACTGATCTCCGCCAGCGGACCGGAGATGAGACC
CCAGCGAACCGATAACAGAGCGAGAGAGCTCCAGTTCCGACTGATTGCACAGTCGGTGATCTGGGCGATG
GGCACTGCCAGATAGGCTGGGAATTATCAATCACTTGAGGTGAAAGTGCGGCGCACACAAATCCAAGCTT
GATATCGAATTCCCTGCAGGGCCGCGCCGATTTCAGGGCATCCGATTCTTCCAGCTTCTGGGCCTCCTCA
CGGAACTTTCGGATATTGTCCTTGATCTCCTTGTTCTTATCCATCTCCGCCTTCAT
